>Addgene plasmid #141127 | C163 | addgene full sequence | sequence record 292690 | Addgene NGS Result
CAGCGTCATGACTGAACGCTTAGTCACACTGCGAGTAACACCGTAAGCCAGCCATTGACCAGCCAGTGCC
TTAGTGCCCAGCTTGACTTTCTCAGAGATTTCACCAGTGTTCTCATCGGTCACGGTAACTACTTCGTTAT
CGGTCCCATTGATTGCGTCTGCTTGTAGAATCTCGTTGACTTTCTTAGCAACAATCCCGTAGATGTCCTG
AACGGTTTCACTAGGAAGCAAGTTAAGACGTCTGTGTGGAATTGTGAGCGGATAACAATTTCACACAGGG
CCCTCGGACACCGAGGAGAATGTCAAGAGGCGAACACACAACGTCTTGGAGCGCCAGAGGAGGAACGAGC
TAAAACGGAGCTTTTTTGCCCTGCGTGACCAGATCCCGGAGTTGGAAAACAATGAAAAGGCCCCCAAGGT
AGTTATCCTTAAAAAAGCCACAGCATACATCCTGTCCGTCCAAGCAGAGGAGCAAAAGCTCATTTCTGAA
GAGGACTTGTTGCGGAAACGACGAGAACAGTTGAAACACAAACTTGAACAGCTACGGAACTCTTGTGCGT
AAGGAAAAGTAAGGAAAACGATTCCTTCTAACAGAAATGTCCTGAGCAATCACCTATGAACTGTCGATTG
ACATTGTGAGCGGATAACAAGATACTGAGCACAATTGTGAGCGGATAACAATTGCATGCCACTTAAAAAG
GAGATCAACAATGAAAGCAATTTTCGTACTGAAACATCTTAATCATGCTAAGGAGAAATACTAGTATGCG
TAAAGGCGAAGAGCTGTTCACTGGTGTCGTCCCTATTCTGGTGGAACTGGATGGTGATGTCAACGGTCAT
AAGTTTTCCGTGCGTGGCGAGGGTGAAGGTGACGCAACTAATGGTAAACTGACGCTGAAGTTCATCTGTA
CTACTGGTAAACTGCCGGTACCTTGGCCGACTCTGGTAACGACGCTGACTTGGGGTGTTCAGTGCTTTGC
TCGTTATCCGGACCATATGAAGCAGCATGACTTCTTCAAGTCCGCCATGCCGGAAGGCTATGTGCAGGAA
CGCACGATTTCCTTTAAGGATGACGGCACGTACAAAACGCGTGCGGAAGTGAAATTTGAAGGCGATACCC
TGGTAAACCGCATTGAGCTGAAAGGCATTGACTTTAAAGAAGACGGCAATATCCTGGGCCATAAGCTGGA
ATACAATTACATCAGCGACAATGTTTACATCACCGCCGATAAACAAAAAAATGGCATTAAAGCGAATTTT
AAAATTCGCCACAACGTGGAGGATGGCAGCGTGCAGCTGGCTGATCACTACCAGCAAAACACTCCAATCG
GTGATGGTCCTGTTCTGCTGCCAGACAATCACTATCTGAGCACGCAAAGCGTTCTGTCTAAAGATCCGAA
CGAGAAACGCGATCATATGGTTCTGCTGGAGTTCGTAACCGCAGCGGGCATCACGCATGGTATGGATGAA
CTGTACAAAGCAGCGAACGACGAAAATTACGCCCTTGCAGCGTAATAAGAGCTCGAACGCAGAAGCGGTC
TGATAAAACAGAATTTGCCTGGCGGCAGTAGCGCGGTGGTCCCACCTGACCCCATGCCGAACTCAGAAGT
GAAACGCCGTAGCGCCGATGGTAGTGTGGGGTCTCCCCATGCGAGAGTAGGGAACTGCCAGGCATCAAAT
AAAACGAAAGGCTCAGTCGAAAGACTGGGCCTTTCGTTTTATCTGTTGTTTGTCGGTGAACGCTCTCTAC
TAGAGTCATAAGTGCGGAAGCGCTGGCATTGACCCTGAGTGATTTTTCTCTGGTCCCGCCGCATCCATAC
CGCCAGTTGTTTACCCTCACAACGTTCCAGTAACCGGGCATGTTCATCATCAGTAACCCGTATCGTGAGC
ATCCTCTCTCGTTTCATCGGTATCATTACCCCCATGAACAGAAATCCCCCTTACACGGAGGCATCAGTGA
CCAAACAGGAAAAAACCGCCCTTAACATGGCCCGCTTTATCAGAAGCCAGACATTAACGCTTCTGGAGAA
ACTCAACGAGCTGGACGCGGATGAACAGGCAGACATCTGTGAATCGCTTCACGACCACGCTGATGAGCTT
TACCGCAGCTGCCTCGCGCGTTTCGGTGATGACGGTGAAAACCTCTGACACATGCAGCTCCCGGAGACGG
TCACAGCTTGTCTGTAAGCGGATGCCGGGAGCAGACAAGCCCGTCAGGGCGCGTCAGCGGGTGTTGGCGG
GTGTCGGGGCGCAGCCATGACCCAGTCACGTAGCGATAGCGGAGTGTATACTGGCTTAACTATGCGGCAT
CAGAGCAGATTGTACTGAGAGTGCACCATTGCGGTGTGAAATACCGCACAGATGCGTAAGGAGAAAATAC
CGCATCAGGCGCTCTTCCGCTTCCTCGCTCACTGACTCGCTGCGCTCGGTCGTTCGGCTGCGGCGAGCGG
TATCAGCTCACTCAAAGGCGGTAATACGGTTATCCACAGAATCAGGGGATAACGCAGGAAAGAACATGTG
AGCAAAAGGCCAGCAAAAGGCCAGGAACCGTAAAAAGGCCGCGTTGCTGGCGTTTTTCCATAGGCTCCGC
CCCCCTGACGAGCATCACAAAAATCGACGCTCAAGTCAGAGGTGGCGAAACCCGACAGGACTATAAAGAT
ACCAGGCGTTTCCCCCTGGAAGCTCCCTCGTGCGCTCTCCTGTTCCGACCCTGCCGCTTACCGGATACCT
GTCCGCCTTTCTCCCTTCGGGAAGCGTGGCGCTTTCTCATAGCTCACGCTGTAGGTATCTCAGTTCGGTG
TAGGTCGTTCGCTCCAAGCTGGGCTGTGTGCACGAACCCCCCGTTCAGCCCGACCGCTGCGCCTTATCCG
GTAACTATCGTCTTGAGTCCAACCCGGTAAGACACGACTTATCGCCACTGGCAGCAGCCACTGGTAACAG
GATTAGCAGAGCGAGGTATGTAGGCGGTGCTACAGAGTTCTTGAAGTGGTGGCCTAACTACGGCTACACT
AGAAGGACAGTATTTGGTATCTGCGCTCTGCTGAAGCCAGTTACCTTCGGAAAAAGAGTTGGTAGCTCTT
GATCCGGCAAACAAACCACCGCTGGTAGCGGTGGTTTTTTTGTTTGCAAGCAGCAGATTACGCGCAGAAA
AAAAGGATCTCAAGAAGATCCTTTGATCTTTTCTACGGGGTCTGACGCTCAGTGGAACGAAAACTCACGT
TAAGGGATTTTGGTCATGAACAATAAAACTGTCTGCTTACATAAACAGTAATACAAGGGGTGTTATGAGC
CATATTCAACGGGAAACGTCTTGCTCTAGGCCGCGATTAAATTCCAGCATGGATGCTGATTTATATGGGT
ATAAATGGGCTCGCGATAATGTCGGGCAATCAGGTGCGACAATCTATCGATTGTATGGGAAGCCCGATGC
GCCAGAGTTGTTTCTGAAACATGGCAAAGGTAGCGTTGCCAATGATGTTACAGATGAGATGGTCAGACTA
AACTGGCTGACGGAATTTATGCCTCTTCCGACCATCAAGCATTTTATCCGTACTCCTGATGATGCATGGT
TACTCACCACTGCGATCCCCGGGAAAACAGCATTCCAGGTATTAGAAGAATATCCTGATTCAGGTGAAAA
TATTGTTGATGCGCTGGCAGTGTTCCTGCGCCGGTTGCATTCGATTCCTGTTTGTAATTGTCCTTTTAAC
AGCGATCGCGTATTTCGTCTCGCTCAGGCGCAATCACGAATGAATAACGGTTTGGTTGATGCGAGTGATT
TTGATGACGAGCGTAATGGCTGGCCTGTTGAACAAGTCTGGAAAGAAATGCATAAACTTTTGCCATTCTC
ACCGGATTCAGTCGTCACTCATGGTGATTTCTCACTTGATAACCTTATTTTTGACGAGGGGAAATTAATA
GGTTGTATTGATGTTGGACGAGTCGGAATCGCAGACCGATACCAGGATCTTGCCATCCTATGGAACTGCC
TCGGTGAGTTTTCTCCTTCATTACAGAAACGGCTTTTTCAAAAATATGGTATTGATAATCCTGATATGAA
TAAATTGCAGTTTCATTTGATGCTCGATGAGTTTTTCTAAGAATTAATTCATGAGCGGATACATATTTGA
ATGTATTTAGAAAAATAAACAAATAGGGGTTCCGCGCACATTTCCCCGGCTAGCCGCCTGGTGCTACGCC
TGAATAAGTGATAATAAGCGGATGAATGGCAGAAATTCGAAAGCAAATTCGACCCGGTCGTCGGTTCAGG
GCAGGGTCGTTAAATAGCCGCTTATGTCTATTGCTGGTTTACCGGTTTATTGACTACCGGAAGCAGTGTG
ACCGTGTGCTTCTCAAATGCCTGAGGCCAGTTTGCTCAGGCTCTCCCCGTGGAGGTAATAATTGACGATA
TGATCATTTATTCTGCCTCCCAGAGCCTGATAAAAACGGTTAGCGCTTCGTTAATACAGATGTAGGTGTT
CCACAGGGTAGCCAGCAGCATCCTGCGATGCAGATCCGGAACATAATGGTGCAGGGCGCTTGTTTCGGCG
TGGGTATGGTGGCAGGCCCCGTGGCCGGGGGACTGTTGGGCGCTGCCGGCACCTGTCCTACGAGTTGCAT
GATAAAGAAGACAGTCATAAGTGCGGCGACGATAGTCATGCCCCGCGCCCACCGGAAGGAGCTACCGCCT
GCGGCCGCTAGGAAATAATAAAAAAGCCGGATTAATAATCTGGCTTTTTATATTCTCTCTCTAGTATATA
AACGCAGAAAGGCCCACCCGAAGGTGAGCCAGTGTGAGACAGCGGTGCGGACTGTTGTAACTCAGAATAA
GAAATGAGGCCGCTCATGGCGTTGACTCTCAGTCATAGTATCGTGGTATCACCGGTTGGTTCCACTCTCT
GTTGCGGGCAACTTCAGCAGCACGTAGGGGAAGCTTTTATTACTCGAGAAGCGCGTCTGAATAGGCTTCT
TGTATTCCTGCCACACAGGGAAACCATCAGGAGTTACCCAATGCACAGCGCAACGCTTGCGAAGAATCTC
TCCAGTCTTCTTATCTTTGACCTCAGCAGCCAGCAGCTTAGCAGCAGACTTAAGCCAGTTCATTGCTTCA
ACCGCAGCTACCACCGTCACGCTCACAGATTCCCAAATCAGCTTAGCCATGTATCCAGCAGCCTGATTCG
GCTGAGTGAACATCAGACCCTTGCCGGAATCAATAGCTGGCTGAATGGTATCTTCCAGCACTTGTTGACG
GAAGCCGAACTCTTTGGACCCGTAAGC
Features (pLannotate 1.2.2; 19 found; start..end, strand, type, name):
    252..268     +  protein_bind   lac operator: The lac repressor binds to the lac operator to inhibit transcription in E. coli. This inhibition can be relieved by adding lactose or isopropyl-β-D-thiogalactopyranoside (IPTG). lac repressor encoded by lacI
    284..502     +  CDS            N-MYC2 (fragment): MYC2_MARMO - Protein inferred from homology: Swiss-Prot protein existence level 3. From Marmota monax (Woodchuck).
    470..499     +  CDS            Myc: Myc (human c-Myc proto-oncogene) epitope tag
    634..650     +  protein_bind   lac operator: The lac repressor binds to the lac operator to inhibit transcription in E. coli. This inhibition can be relieved by adding lactose or isopropyl-β-D-thiogalactopyranoside (IPTG). lac repressor encoded by lacI
    665..681     +  protein_bind   lac operator: The lac repressor binds to the lac operator to inhibit transcription in E. coli. This inhibition can be relieved by adding lactose or isopropyl-β-D-thiogalactopyranoside (IPTG). lac repressor encoded by lacI
    766..1479    +  CDS            superfolder GFP: GFP variant that folds robustly even when fused to poorly folded proteins (Pédelacq et al., 2006)
   1557..1672    +  ncRNA          5S rRNA: Accession: RF00001 - 5S ribosomal RNA
   1676..1747    +  terminator     rrnB T1 terminator: transcription terminator T1 from the E. coli rrnB gene
   1806..1916    -  CDS            mbeC (fragment): MBEC_ECOLX - Experimental evidence at protein level: Swiss-Prot protein existence level 1. Required for efficient mobilization of ColE1 plasmid and is thus essential to promote the specific transfer of the plasmid during conjugation. Probably functions by inducing DNA bending, helping the MbeA relaxase to melt the DNA around the nic site and cleave the phosphodiester bond. Binds specifically double-stranded DNA (dsDNA) containing the ColE1 oriT but does not recognize the inverted repeat (IR). From Escherichia coli.
   1957..2148    +  CDS            rop: Rop protein, which maintains plasmids at low copy number; rop
   2250..2389    +  misc_feature   bom: basis of mobility region from pBR322
   2575..3163    -  rep_origin     ori: high-copy-number ColE1/pMB1/pBR322/pUC origin of replication
   3285..4100    +  CDS            KanR: aminoglycoside phosphotransferase; aph(3')-Ia; confers resistance to kanamycin in bacteria or G418 (Geneticin®) in eukaryotes
   4109..4166    -  promoter       AmpR promoter (fragment): bla
   4451..4549    -  CDS            YPB2_ECOLX (fragment): Protein predicted: Swiss-Prot protein existence level 4. From Escherichia coli.
   4536..4593    +  CDS            TcR (fragment): tetracycline efflux protein; tet; confers resistance to tetracycline
   4590..4683    -  CDS            TcR (fragment): tetracycline efflux protein; tet; confers resistance to tetracycline
   4763..4790    -  terminator     T7Te terminator: phage T7 early transcription terminator
   4951..243     -  CDS            RPOL_BPT7 (fragment) (across the origin): Experimental evidence at protein level: Swiss-Prot protein existence level 1. Highly processive DNA-dependent RNA polymerase that catalyzes the transcription of class II and class III viral genes. Recognizes a specific promoter sequence and enters first into an 'abortive phase' where very short transcripts are synthesized and released before proceeding to the processive transcription of long RNA chains. Unwinds the double-stranded DNA to expose the coding strand for templating. Participates in the initiation of viral DNA replication presumably by making primers accessible to the DNA polymerase
