[The description below was written by a language model from this plasmid's Addgene catalogue record and pLannotate feature annotations shown in this document.]
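Description:
C163 is a low-copy bacterial expression plasmid of about 5.3 kb, built on a pMB1-type backbone for use in E. coli. It replicates from a ColE1/pMB1 origin, and the backbone has been modified to include the rop gene, whose product lowers plasmid copy number, along with a spacer sequence. The pBR322-derived bom (basis of mobility) region is also present. Selection is by kanamycin resistance through an aminoglycoside phosphotransferase (aph(3')-Ia) gene.

The payload is a 714 bp synthetic superfolder CFP coding sequence. The automated annotation labels it superfolder GFP, which is expected for a closely related colour variant. It is driven by an engineered lac promoter, and two lac operator sites lie just upstream of the reporter, with a third further upstream, so transcription should be repressed by LacI and relieved by IPTG or lactose. The plasmid carries no annotated lacI, so the repressor would have to come from the host or another construct. A C-terminal ssrA degradation tag on the reporter targets the protein for rapid proteolysis, so fluorescence follows current promoter activity rather than accumulating. The rrnB T1 terminator, preceded by a 5S rRNA segment, ends the transcript.

The feature table also reports several fragmentary matches: pieces of T7 RNA polymerase, a Myc-like segment, tetracycline resistance and mbeC fragments, a partial AmpR promoter and a T7Te terminator. These probably belong to the spacer or are leftover backbone sequence, although the record does not assign them any function. The plasmid was deposited with work on majority sensing in synthetic microbial consortia, where it would serve as a fluorescent readout of lac-regulated expression.
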