Addgene plasmid #141127: C163
Purpose: Expresses sfCFP under lac promoter
Depositing lab: Matthew Bennett. Depositing organization: Rice University. Publication: Majority sensing in synthetic microbial consortia. Alnahhas RN, Sadeghpour M, Chen Y, Frey AA, Ott W, Josic K, Bennett MR. Nat Commun. 2020 Jul 21;11(1):3659. doi: 10.1038/s41467-020-17475-z. PubMed 32694598.
Backbone
  Vector backbone: pMB1
  Backbone size w/o insert (bp): 4566
  Total vector size (bp): 5280
  Modifications to backbone: ROP element reducing copy number and spacer sequence
  Vector type: Bacterial Expression
Growth in bacteria
  Bacterial resistance: Kanamycin, 50 μg/mL
  Growth temperature: 37°C
  Growth strain: DH5alpha
  Copy number: Low Copy
Gene/Insert
  Gene/Insert name: sfCFP
  Species: Synthetic
  Insert size (bp): 714
  Promoter: engineered lac promoter
  Tag / fusion protein: ssrA degradation tag (C terminal on backbone)
  Cloning method: Gibson Cloning
  Sequencing primers: 5′ gaacggtttcactaggaagcaag; 3′ tatggatgcggcgggac
Terms and licenses: Academic/Nonprofit Terms; Industry Terms: Not Available to Industry
How to cite: C163 was a gift from Matthew Bennett (Addgene plasmid # 141127 ; http://n2t.net/addgene:141127 ; RRID:Addgene_141127)
